>Addgene plasmid #225328 | pXD80EN16-HcdhA(cHis8)BC-partial cluster(ElA2) | addgene full sequence | sequence record 466015 | Addgene NGS Result
GGCGGGCTGGCCGGCCTTCTAAAACAATTCATCCAGTAAAATATAATATTTTATTTTCTCCCAATCAGGC
TTGATCCCCAGTAAGTCAAAAAATAGCTCGACATACTGTTCTTCCCCGATATCCTCCCTGATCGACCGGA
CGCAGAAGGCAATGTCATACCACTTGTCCGCCCTGCCGCTTCTCCCAAGATCAATAAAGCCACTTACTTT
GCCATCTTTCACAAAGATGTTGCTGTCTCCCAGGTCGCCGTGGGAAAAGACAAGTTCCTCTTCGGGCTTT
TCCGTCTTTAAAAAATCATACAGCTCGCGCGGATCTTTAAATGGAGTGTCTTCTTCCCAGTTTTCGCAAT
CCACATCGGCCAGATCGTTATTCAGTAAGTAATCCAATTCGGCTAAGCGGCTGTCTAAGCTATTCGTATA
GGGACAATCCGATATGTCGATGGAGTGAAAGAGCCTGATGCACTCCGCATACAGCTCGATAATCTTTTCA
GGGCTTTGTTCATCTTCATACTCTTCCGAGCAAAGGACGCCATCGGCCTCACTCATGAGCAGATTGCTCC
AGCCATCATGCCGTTCAAAGTGCAGGACCTTTGGAACAGGCAGCTTTCCTTCCAGCCATAGCATCATGTC
CTTTTCCCGTTCCACATCATAGGTGGTCCCTTTATACCGGCTGTCCGTCATTTTTAAATATAGGTTTTCA
TTTTCTCCCACCAGCTTATATACCTTAGCAGGAGACATTCCTTCCGTATCTTTTACGCAGCGGTATTTTT
CGATCAGTTTTTTCAATTCCGGTGATATTCTCATTTTAGCCATGATGTTTAACTTTGTTTTAGGGCGACT
GCCCTGCTGCGTAACATCGTTGCTGCTCCATAACATCAAACATCGACCCACGGCGTAACGCGCTTGCTGC
TTGGATGCCCGAGGCATAGACTGTACCCCAAAAAAACAGTCATAACAAGCCATGAAAACCGCCACTGCGC
CGTTACCACCGCTGCGTTCGGTCAAGGTTCTGGACCAGTTGCGTGAGCGCATACGCTACTTGCATTACAG
CTTACGAACCGAACAGGCTTATGTCCACTGGGTTCGTGCCTTCATCCGTTTCCACGGTGTGCGTCACCCG
GCAACCTTGGGCAGCAGCGAAGTCGAGGCATTTCTGTCCTGGCTGGCGAACGAGCGCAAGGTTTCGGTCT
CCACGCATTCGAAACCGGTATCCCGCCGCCGCCGCCGGATACCGGTTTCGAATTGAGATTGCCACCTGAC
GTCTAAGAAACCATTATTATCATGACATTAACCTATAAAAATAGGCGTATCACGAGGCCCTTTCGTCTTC
AAGGCGAAAAAACCCCGCCGAAGCGGGGTTTTTTGCGAAATATAATGACCCTCTTGATAACCCAAGAGGG
CATTTTTTAGGAACGGTTATTTGATTATTAATCCGGCGGCAACTGAAACGATTCGGATCCTGTATTACTA
TTCTGAATTCGCGGCCGCTTCTAGATTTACCTCTCGAAAATGTCTGATCCTTGCATGCGAAGGCGCATGG
TGTCCACCATCTGTTGGGCGGTGCCCAACTCGACCGGTCGCGGCGTCATGGCATAGCGATGCACCGCGCC
TTCAAGCAAGTACGCAGGGCGAACCTCGTCGAGCAGCTCGATGGCGTTCTCGGGACATACGTCGCGACAG
CTGCCGCACTTCACGCATTCGCCGGGATAGTGGTAGACGCCCAGCGTTCCATCGTCGTTGTCGAATTTGC
GGATGGCGCCCGTCGGGCAGAACGTCGCGCACATGCGGCACGACGAGCACGCACGACCGTCGATCACCAC
GCAACCCCACAGGCGCGTCGCAACGCTGGGCAGTACGGGCTGGCCCAGCTGCGCCAGATTGTCCAACAGC
GCCTCGCGCCGATCGGGAACGAAATGGGGCAACGTGCCGTCCTTCGTAACGCGCGGAAGCGCAGCGGGAG
CCGCAGCCGCAGGAACAGCCGACGAAACCGCCATGTGCTCGTTGCCGCGGCGCTCAGCGAAGTACGCCGC
CACGGCAGCCGCTGCCCCATCAGGGCCAACGCCCTCGACACAGGCGCCGGCAGGCACGCCTTCGACCACC
TGCACCCGAGCATCGCTTCCCCAGGCTTCGAACAGGGCGTTGGACGTTGCGGCCACCAGGCGCGCCGTGG
CAACGCCGTGCTCCTGCTCGCAACGCGAGCAGTCGCCGCATGCAAGCCGGATCCGGCGTACGCCTTCAAC
CGCAAGCCCGCTGGTCAGCGACTCGTCCACACGTCCCAAGCACACCACGTTCGCCACATGGCCTTCGTCG
AGCAACCCGCCCGCCGCACGCCGCAGCTGCTCGCACGCCACCACCACTTCGTCGCCAACCCACGCGCCCA
GGCACGCTTGCGCAAGCTGCGCATCGCTGGGGTTGCGCGCTTCCAGCGCGCTCGTGGGGCACACAGTCGC
GCACGTGCCGCATCCGATGCACTTCGCCGCGTCCACCCGCAGCTCGCCGTCCACCAGCGCGATACAGCCC
GACGTGCATGCGTCGGCGCACTTCAAGCACGCGACGTTGCGGTTGCGCACTTTCGCGCACCGCTCCCGGT
GCACCACGATGGCCTCGCTGGACACCCCGTCCAGCACGCCTACGATACTTCGGTTCGACCGCGATCGCTC
GCTCGCGCGCCCGTCCATCACTCGGCCGTCTTCTCGTCGATGTCGGCCAGCACGACCGTGCTTGCCTGAG
GCCCCGCACCCTTCTTCACCAAAAACGGCATGCTGACCGCCTTCGCCGGACACGCGTCCACACAGGCTCG
GCATCGCGTGCAGTCGGCCAGAGTGCGCTCGCCGAAATCGGGATGCCGCAGGTTGATATCGGCCTCGCAC
GCGATGGCGCACTTGCTGCACGCTGCGCCGTTCACCGTCTCCAGGCACTTCGACTCGTCGATGACCGGCC
GCCACGTCTTGCTGAAGCGCGACACGAGGTTCATCAGCCCCGCCATCGGGCAGAACCGCGTGCACCACTT
GCGCAAGAACACCAGCTCCACCACTAGCAACAGCGGGATGAGCACCACCGACCACGTCATATCGCCCGCC
GCGAACAGGCGCCACACCACCAGCACGGTGGCGAACGTCAGCCCGATGGGGCACACCAGGCAGAACACGG
GAAAGCCGAAGATGGCCGTGGACAGCAGCGCGCCGCCCAACACGTAGTGGCGCGAATCCAGCTTCGCACG
CACCCCCTTGCACGACGAGCAGCTCCCGCAATCGTGAGAGTACGCGCCGTCGGCCGCTGTCGGAGATCCT
TCGACTCGCTTCGCTCGCTCAGGGGATGCCGCCGCCTCGCCCAGCTCGCTCTTCGCGATGCCCAGCATCT
CCGAGCGCTTCGCCTGCTCAAGCGCCGTGCGCTTCTTGGACGAGCGGAAGAACCCGCGCACGCGGTCGAG
CAGCGGCACGGGGCAGACCCACCCGCAGAACGCGCGGCCCACCGCCAGCACGAGCACCGCCATGATGACG
ATGGACACCACCGCGCGCGGCACCACGGTCTTGGTGGCGATCATGGTGGCCAGCGCCCCCAGCGGGCACA
ACGCCGAGAACGTCTCCCAGCCGAAGCCCGAAAGCGTACCCATGCTCACGCCCGCGATCAGCCCGACGGA
CAGCACGACGAAGATCGCGGCCGCCACGATGGTGCGCAGCTTGTTCGAGTTCATTGCCGCCTCCTATTCC
GCCGACTCGATCGGCTTGACGACGATGGCGCGCTCCTGCGCGCCCGACACGATGGACCCCGCCTTCAGCG
ATACGCACACACTCTCGCATGCGCCGCACCCGTTGCACTTGTCAGCCAGCACGGACACGTGCGGGTTGGC
GCCCTCGCCCGTCAGCTCTATGGCCTCGTAGGGGCACGCGTCGTAGCAGTAACGGCACCCCGTGTCGCGG
AATGCAAGGCACTGCGCCTCGTCGATCACGGCCAAACCCAAAAGCGTGTTCTCCGCCGTAGCGTCTGCGG
GCAGCGCCAGCGCCTCGGTGGGGCACACCTTCACGCACAACGGCTCCCCGCCGTTCTCGTCGGCGCAGTA
GTCGCAGAAATCGGCGTCGAACTTCAGCGCGGGCGAGCGCATGCCCAGCAGCCCGTCCTCGATATGCGCA
GGCACGATGACGCCGCGCGGGCACGCCTCGTAGCACTTCTCGCATCGGATGCACGCCGACACGAGGCGCG
CCTCGTCCTGCCCTCCCGGCGGGCGCACCAACGGGTTATGCCCCGCATAGCGCAGCGCCCCCAATCCCAG
CAGCGCCGCCGTGCTTCCCGCGCCGATGAGCAGCGCGCGCCGCGACACGTCCAACGGCCCCTTCGCCCTC
TTCGACGAAATCTCGTCCTCTTCGCTCATGTCTCCTCCTTTGCCCACTGGTCCTTATCAGTCAGCGAGGT
TTGCTGTGGTGCCGCATATCGGCGCGTCGCACGGCCGAGCGTGCTTCGCACGAGAGGGGCACGTGCGAAA
GCGTCGAGATGGGGTGCCACAGCAGACCGCAGCGTCGGCCCTTTCGTCGTTCGACAGAACGACGAAAGGC
AGATGACGGGGCTTCCCTGCCTTGCGAGAAGCGGAGCTGTGCCATTCGAGAAGCCCCGTCCATCACATCT
GTTTAAGAGCACCGGCCGCGCTGAGCGGCGCAACCGGTTCGGACGCTCGGACCAAGATCGACCAGAATCT
CGGCCCGAGCGCGCCCTTCCGTCTCCTAGTACAAAGCGAAGATGCTGATAGCCACCACGTACAGGATCAC
GCGCCAGCACAATCCGCCCACGGCGACGCACGCCAGGGCGACGCCCGCGTACGCGGCCAGCTTCTTGCCG
GTTTCCACCTTCTTCGCAAGCCACGTCAGCACCAGCGGAGCAACCAGGCCGACGGCCACCGTGCCCAGCC
AGAACATCACGGCATTGGCACCGGCGAAGATGCTGCCCACGATGGACGCGCGGTCCACCATGGCCACGTC
GGGCAGCGTCGGATCGAAGTAGTACTGGATGTCGGCCGAGTACAGCCCGGCCGAGCCGTTGATGATGAAC
GCGTAGGTGAACACGGCGATCAGCTGCAGCGCGCCGCCGGCCAAGGCCACCTTCACGCCCAGGTCCTTCG
CGCTGTCATCGTTCGTCAAACCGGCGATGACCAGCGCCGTCAAGCCGCCCATGAACACGGTGTTCGCCAA
GTAGTACACCGGCAGCAGCGGGGTGTTCCACGACGGCAGTGATGCCATGAGGTAGCTCATGCCCGTGATC
ACCGGCAGCGCCAGGCCCACGACGATGGCCAGCACACCGCACCATTTCGGCGCCATGCCGTCTTCGGCGC
GGCGCATCATCAGGAAGTACAGCACCAGCACCACCGCGAACACGATGCAGCCGATGAACTCCAGCGTGAT
ACCCGAGGTGATGTGGCCGAAGCCGTTGAAGATGCGCTCCCAATGCTGCAGGTGCATGAACACCGACAGC
CCGCCGACCACCAACGCCGCCAGCGCGGTGACCAGCGATGCAAGCTGCATCTTCTTGCCCTTGCCCATGA
CGTTCAGCAGGCCTTGCGCGCCCAGCGCGCCGCCTGCGACGCATAGGAAGAAGGTGAAGAGAATAAGGGG
CCATTCAGGATGCATAGTCTACTCCCTCCACTTTCGGCCCTCGCGCATGAGGTACATGAGCTTCGGCTCG
TTGCCCACATCCGCAAGATGGTGGATATCGTTTTCGGTGTACGGCTCGACGTAGTCCTTCAGCTTCACGC
GCGTCTGGGTCATCTCCTCGTACTGGCAGCCGGGGCTGTCGGGATGCGCCGGCCCCTCGAAGTTGTCGAC
GCCCTGATCGAGGTCGCCGAAGAAGCGGGCGCGGGCGCCGCACTGGGCCACGCACTGGGGAAGCTCGCCC
TGCGAGATACGCTGCTCGCACAGCGTGCATTTCTCCACGACGCGCTCTTCCTGATTGAGGTAGCGCACGC
CGTACGGGCACGCCATCGCGCAGAACTGGCAGCCGATGCACTTCGACTTGTCGATTTGCACCGTGCCGTC
GTCGCGGATGTGGGACGCTTCCGTGGGGCACACCTTCACGCATTCGGGGTTCTCGCAGTGCTGGCACTGG
ACGGGAAGGAAGTACATCTCGACGTCCGGGAACGTGCCCGAGCCGCCCTCGATGGGATGCGGGCCGACGC
GCAGCGTCTTGATCCAGAACGATCCCACGTCGACGCCGTTGATGGCCTTGCACGCAACCGTGCACGCAAG
GCAGCCGGTGCAACGGTTCAAGTCGGTAATGATCGCGTAGTTTGCCATGTGGTGAACCTCCTTCCTTCAG
TGATGGTGATGGTGATGGTGATGCTCGAGTGCGGCCTTCGATTTCGAATAAGCGCCCAGCGCGTCGCCGC
CCACGCTGCCCACGGCAAGCTTGCCGCCGGAGAGCAGGTCGGGGCTTTGGACGCTCGGCTGGCAGCCGAC
CGCCGCCATGTTCGCGAACGTGAGCTCCACCTTGGAATCCTCCAGGCGCGGATCGTTCGCCAACCATTCC
TTGAGGCGCGGATCGTTTGCGTTCGTGATGACCGGATTGCCTTGCGGGTCGCACGGAACCGGGTTGCCAT
GCGGCGAGTTCTCGGGCGTCGCGGGGTACACGAGCACCGGCACGCCGCGCAGCTGGGACGCGCCGCAAAT
CCAACACTGCGCGTACTTGTCCATCGTGCAGTTGATGTTCACCAGCTCGAAGCCGTGCGAAGCGGTGTCG
ATCTCGGGATACCACCAGGCGTGGTTCGCGTTGACCGTGCCCTCCTTGATGCCGTAGTACAAGTCCACGA
CCTCGCGGATGGCGCCCCACGGGCTGCGGATCCAAATCCACTGCCCCTGCTCCAACCCCAGGCGCGCTGC
GTCGTTGGGGTTCATCTCCAAACGAGGGCTGGGCCACAGCTCGCGGCACCACGGCAGCTGGCGATGCTCG
GAGTGGAAGTACACCGGCTGGCGGGAGCCCGTCGTCATGATGAAGGCGCTGTCAGGATGCGCCGTCAGCG
CCTCCTTGTACTCCTCCACCAGATGATCGCCCTGGTAGTTGTCGTTGATGTAGGCGTCCGACGTCTTGAT
CTGGTCGACCAGCGAGGCGTCGAAGTACTCGGGGTTCGATACGCGCGAGTTCTTCGGCTCCACCCAGTGG
GGGAACTTGTCGATGTCGGGGATGTTCGGATCGACCGTGTTCGTGCTGGCGAAGGTGGCTGCGCCGTCGG
GGATGTACGTTTCGGCGATGGTGGACCACACCTCCACCTTGGCAGTGGGGGTCATGAAGCCGCACTTCTC
GTCGATGGCCGCGTACAGGTTGTAGCCGCCCTGCTGGCGACGGTAGCCCATCTCCCAACGGCGGTACGTG
CCCCAACGCTCGGGGTGCCACTTGCGGCAGTCGAACCAGCCTTCTTCCTGGAACTTCGCCGCGTACTGCG
GGAAGTCGGGGCCGTCGGGGTACTCCTCGGTCTTCCACCAGTCGGTGGCGTCCTTGAGCACGCGGTACTC
CTGCTCCTCGTAGCCGACGTTGCCGCCCATCTGCACGAAGTCGTGGTAGTCCAGGTTGTTCCATTCGTCG
TATTCAGGGTCGCGGTTGTTCCACACCACGCCCATGGCCTTGTACAGGCAGATGACGGCAACCGGGTCGT
AGATGCAATCGCCCATCGGCTCCACGCAGCGCTGCCCGGCACCGAAGATGCCGCCCGCGCCCTGCGACAC
GCGGCCCGTGTTCACCTCGAGCCAGTGCAGCACGGGGATCACGATGTCGGCGCAGCCGTTGTTCGGGCAG
GACCACAGGTTGAAGTCCAGCCAGAAGTCCAGACGGGTGAGCGCCTCCCAAGCCTCCAGCAGGTTGGACT
CGTTCATGAAGTCGCCCGACATGCACACGCCGCCGTGGATCTGGTACGGCGTGTCGATGCCGTTGATGGA
GTCCCAGATGGCAGCGGAGTCGGCCCATCGGTTCCAGTAGCGCAGCAGCGGGAAGCGCTCGGCGGAAATC
TGCTTCTCGTTGCTGTCGAACGACGTCTTGAGCGCCGGCCACGAGCGGCTGGGCTTGTAGGCGCCGCCCT
TACGCTCGGCGATCCAGCGCGCCTCTTCGGCGGTGGGAACCTTGTTGCCGTAGCGCTCGGCCAAGGGCGA
TTTCTCGTCGATGAGGTACTGCACGAAGTTCTGGATCAGCGGGATCTGGTCTTCCACGGACAGGTCGCGC
GGGGTGTTGCCCAGCTCCATGGTGCCCACGTCCAAGCCCCAGTCCTTCGGCTCATGGTCGGTCACCAGCA
TGTTGGCGCGGCCGCAGCAGCCGTCCACCTGGGCCTTCGACGAACCGCGGTTGCCGGCGGGCTCGTCGGA
GTTGCCGGTGATGCAGGCGATCAGCTGCAGCGCGCGGGTGTTCTGCACCGCGTGGCCCGTCTGGTCGGGA
GCAAGCTGGTAGTGGATGCCGCCGTTGCCGTGCAGCGGGTTCAGGCGCGTCGTGTAGATGCGCACGCCCT
CCTCGATCTTGTCGACCGGCACCTCGGTGACCTCGGACACGTACTCCAGCGTGTACTGCTCCAGGCTGTC
GGAGAACGCCTCCCACACCGTGTCGGCGCTGATGGTGGAGCCGTCCTTCAGCTTCACCTCCACGCCGCCG
GGGAACAGCGCCGGGTTCTTGGGCAGCCCGGCCGGGTTCGAGCGCTTGCCGCCCTCGTTGCCCTCGTCCC
AGTAGGCGTCGTACTGCGCGTCGGCCGGATCGGCGAACTTGGAGGGGTCGGGCAGCCAGGCGTCCGCGAT
GATGGGCTTGTACGGATGCTCGATCCAGGTGCCCGTCGTCGGGATCTTGTGCTTCTCGCCCTCCCACTGG
CAGGCCTCGGCATCCCAGTACGTAGGCTTGTTGTTGTTCTCGTCCCAGCAGATGAAGCGCTGGTAGCGGC
CCTCGTAGTCCCAGTACTGGCCGATCCACTCGGGGTCGCAGTCGGCCTCGGTCAGGATGCGGCTCTCCAT
GTCGATGCCGCCGTTCATTTCCATGAACCAACCCTTCGCCGTGCGGCCGTCCTTCTCGGGGTTCCACAAG
AACGGGGCGTTCGTCCAACGGCGCACGAACGCGTCGTCGTACGCCTCGTTGTCGAGGATCCACTTGAGCC
AACCCAGCGACAGGCACAGGTCGGTGCCCACGCGCAGCGGCAGCCACACGTCGGCTTCCTTGCCCAGCGG
CGTCATGCGGGGATCCACCAGGATGTGCTTGTAGGCGCGCTGCGAGCAGTCCACCACCGTACGGTTCGTG
GAGTCGTAGTTCGAGTACTCCGACGCGGTGCCCCACTGCACGTACACCAGCGGGCCCTGCTCAACCTCCA
TCCACGGCGAGCCGATCTCGTCGGTGAGGATGCCGCCGAAGTGGCGCGGACCCTTGCAGATCTCGTAGGC
CAGGTGCGCGTTCGGCGTGGGGAAGATGGACTTCAGCGTGCCGTACGGCGGCTGCGCCCACACGCGCGAG
GTGCCGCCCATGGCGAAGTTGGCTTCCCCGCCGTACTTCTCCACGATCTCCTTGAACTTGGCACCCGCCT
CGTCGAACGCCTCGGCAAGCGTGATGCGCACCCAACCGGGGTCGTCCTCGCCTTTGGGGTTCGTGCGCTT
CATGCAGTAGCGCAGACGATCGGGATGGTACAGAGCCAGCATGGACGACTGCGACTTCGCGCAGCAGTGA
CCGCGGCTGTGAGCGTTGGACTCGTCGCCCTCGACCTTGATGACCTTGTTGTCCTGAACGGTCACCCACA
CGCCGCACTCCACCTTGCCGCACGCGCGGCAGCAGGAGCGGATGCGCTTGATCTCGCCCGCTGAGGCGTC
TTCACCTTCGGCCAACGCCGTCGAAGGCGTTGCTGCGAAGCCCACCGTGGTTGCCGCGGCAGCCATGGCA
GAGGCCTTCAAGAAGCTTCGACGACTCAGTGATAGGTTCGCCATGTGCCCCTCCTCTCTTCCTTTTCTCG
CTTCGTTCGTCTCTGCCGGAACCCGGCGCGACCATACGCCGGAACCGGTTTCCCCATTCTAGGAACGGAG
CAAAAGCCCAAATCATAAGGGGTGGATGGATGAAACGCGCCGATATCATCCCCAAAGGATTATTTTGCTT
TTCGCGCCCAACCTATACTTGATGGCAGCGAAGAGGTTGCCGTTCGCGCCCGTCATCCGGGCGTGCGGCA
ACGGGAAGAAACCTGTGAACGAAGGAGACTGCCATGGCACAACCGCGTCCGTCATTGACGCTGATCCTCG
ACCTCGACGAGCGCCTCGACAGCGAGGACGTGCGCCTGGAAATCGACCGCTGCTACTCGTACGTAGGGTC
GACACTGGTGCGCACCCATCCCGCCTGCGACGGCGAGCCGCAGAACATCATGCGCTTCCTCGTGAAGCTG
GGCACGCGCCGCTACCTGCGCGCCGAGGACGAGGGCGCCGACGAGCTGTGGAACGACGTTATGGAGCGCT
GGTTCTACAACGAGCTGTACAAGGTGAGTAACAACATGCTGATCTACAACCGCCGCCAGCGCGAAGTGGG
CAACCCCCAGCTGGTGTTCGACTGGATCGACGTGGAGCTGCAGAACGGCCAGCTGCATGCGCTGCTGCAT
TGCGACAACGTCAGCGGCATCCGACCCGAGACCAGCGAGCTTCTGACGCAGCTGCGCGCAGCGTACAACG
AAGGCGCGCTGGGCGAGGACGTCGTGCGCGCCTACCTGCCCGCGCCCGCTTCATACGAGGAACAGAAGGC
CGCCGGGCTGGCGGCGAAGGCCGAGCGCGACGCGCAGAAGGCGGCGGGGCTGGCTGCGGCAGAAGAGGAG
GCCCGGGCTGCGGCCGCGGCGGCCGAAGCCGCGGCAGAGGAGGCGTTTCTGGAGCTGCCGCGTTTGGCCA
ACGACGCCGCCGAAGAGGAGGACGAGCCCGCTCTTGAGCCGTTCGCCCTGGACGAGCCCGACTTCGAGGT
CGACTACCGCTTGTGGCTGATCGAATACGCCGACGGCAGCACGCGCACGTTCGACTCGCACGCCGGAACC
CTCGCGTAACCGAAAAGGAGCCTTACCATGATCGAAGCCATCGCCTCCTTCGACGGGCGCATCGCCAAGG
TGCAAGGACCTGCGCGAAGCGGCAAGACCGAAGCGCTCGTTCGGCGTTGCGCCTGCCTCGTGCGCGGCGG
CGCCGCCCCGGAAACCATCCTCGTGGAAACGTCGAGCGCCGCAGCGGCTCAGGCGTTCCGCCGTCGGCTT
CGCCGCGCGCTCGGCCCCGACCTCCAGCACGCCGCCGACGACGTGCATGTGCGCACCGCGCTCGAAACGT
GCGTCGCCGTGCTGGACGCGCCCGCCGCGCGCGCCGCCACCGGCCGCGTGCCGCGCCTGTTGAACGATGC
GGAGTACAACTTCTTCCTGGAGGATATGAAGACGCTCGGCCAGCCCATCCGCCGTTTGCGCAAAATGCTC
GATTTCTTCTATCGCCAGATGAGCGACCTCGAGCCGCGCGACTCCTGGCTCGCAGGCGGCGAAGAGGAAG
CCGTGCTGTCCCACCTCGAGCGCGTGCTGGCCTCACGCGGCGCCATGCTGGCGCAGGAAGCGCCCAGCCT
GTGCGCCGCGTACCTGCGCAGCGACGCGGGCGAGGGCGTGTGCGGCAGCTACGCCTACGTGCTGTGCGAC
GACTTCCAGAACATGAGCCGCGCCGAGCAGACGTGCCTGTGCCTGCTGGCCGACCGCCAGCTCATCGCGT
GCGGCAACCCCAACCAGCAGCAGGCCGCGCGCGCGTCGTTCCCCTGCGCCGAGGGCTTCGTGCAGTTCGA
CGCTCGCCGCCGCGACGTAGCCGTGTTCACGCTGTCCGGAGCGCACGGCAACCCCGCCATCGCCGCGTTC
GCCGACGGGCTTTGCGACCAGGGCGACATGGATCCCGCCTTCAAAGCGGGCATCGCGAGCGACGCGCAGA
CGTCGGACGGCATCATGGCCGTCAAGTGGTCGACGCCGGAAGACGAGCTGGACGGCATCACGAAGTACCT
GCGCATTCTGCTCGACGGCGAAGAGGACCTGCACGAGAACCGCACGTGCGTGCTCGTGCCCAACAAGCGC
TGGGCGCTCATGGCGCAGCAGGTGCTCAAGCAGCGCGGTTTCGCCGTGGCGCTGGCCGGAGCGTTCTCCC
GTTTGGGCGGCGACCCGCGCGACAGCGCCCGCGCCCGCGCGCTCGTGGCGTACACGAAGCTCAACCTGCT
GGCCGATCCGCGCGACATGACGGCTTGGCGCAGCTGGTGCGGCTTCGACAACTACCTCACGAACAGCGAT
GCATGGGGCGGCTTGCAGGCTTTCGCCGAAAAGCGCGAGCTCACGCTCTACGACGCGCTCGCCCTGGCCG
ACCAGCTGGAAGACGAACCGTTCCTGCGCGCGCACGCCCTGGTCGAGCGCTGGCGCGCGGGCCAGGAGCT
TATCGCCGCGAACGCCGGGCGCAAGGGCTTCGGCCTGCTGCACGCCATCGGAGCCGACGATCTGCCCGAG
TTCGAGGAGACGGCGCGCGCCCTCGTGGGCGACGAGGATGCGGCAGCGATGTTCGCCCTGCAGCGCACCA
ACGTCACCGATCCCGCGCTGCCCGACGATCCGCACGTGCTGCACGTGGCCTCCTACGGCGCCCTGTGCGG
CATCGAATACGACAACATCTTCGCCATCGCCGCCGTGGACGGCTTCATGCCGCGGCGCGATGCGTTCGAG
GTGATCAGCACCGAGGAAGACCGCGAGCGCATCATGAACGAAGAGCGCCGATTGTTCTGCAACAGCGTGT
CGAAGGCCAGCAAACGCCTGGTCGTCTCCTATTTCAGCAAAGCGCCGCTCGAGCTTGCCGAGCGTGCCAA
GATGCAGGTGGTGCGCGTGAAGGCCGAGGGCAACGGCCGCGTGGCCTCGGTGCGTCCCACCGCGTTTTTG
GCCGAAGCGGGAAACGCCGCCCCCGTCACCACCGGCGGTCAAGCCCTCCTCGCCCAGCACGGGCTGAACT
AGCCGCCAACGCGCCGCCGCCCAGCGGCGGCGCGAAGCTGCCTTCGTACCGGCGCTCCAGACCAAGAAGA
GCCTTCCGACGCGCGGACTAGTCGACTCACACTGGCTCACCTTCGGGTGGGCCTTTCTGCGTTTATATAC
TAGAGAGAGAATATAAAAAGCCAGATTATTAATCCGGCTTTTTTATTATTTAATTCCTGTTATAAAAAAA
GGATCAATTTTGAACTCTCTCCCAAAGTTGATCCCTTAACGATCCCTGCAGGAGAAGGCCATCCTGACGG
ATGGCCTTTTTGAAGCTTTCTAGAATCGGGGGCCCCCGGGGGGATTCTAGAACAATGGAAGTCCTCGTCT
CGCCCTCGAATTAGCCCGCTTAATGAGCGGGCTTTTTTTGAATTAATTCTCGCGAGCTGGCACGACAGGT
TTCCCGACTGGAAAGCGGGCAGTGAGCGCAACGCAATTAATGTAAGTTAGCGCGAATTGCAAGCTGGCCG
ACGCGCTGGGCTACGTCTTGCTGGCGTTCGGGAGCAGAAGAGCATACATCTGGAAGCAAAGCCAGGAAAG
CGGCCTATGGAGCTGTGCGGCAGCGCTCAGTAGGCAATTTTTCAAAATATTGTTAAGCCTTTTCTGAGCA
TGGTATTTTTCATGGTATTACCAATTAGCAGGAAAATAAGCCATTGAATATAAAAGATAAAAATGTCTTG
TTTACAATAGAGTGGGGGGGGTCAGCCTGCCGCCTTGGGCCGGGTGATGTCGTACTTGCCCGCCGCGAAC
TCGGTTACCGTCCAGCCCAGCGCGACCAGCTCCGGCAACGCCTCGCGCACCCGCTGGCGGCGCTTGCGCA
TGGTCGAACCACTGGCCTCTGACGGCCAGACATAGCCGCACAAGGTATCTATGGAAGCCTTGCCGGTTTT
GCCGGGGTCGATCCAGCCACACAGCCGCTGGTGCAGCAGGCGGGCGGTTTCGCTGTCCAGCGCCCGCACC
TCGTCCATGCTGATGCGCACATGCTGGCCGCCACCCATGACGGCCTGCGCGATCAAGGGGTTCAGGGCCA
CGTACAGGCGCCCGTCCGCCTCGTCGCTGGCGTACTCCGACAGCAGCCGAAACCCCTGCCGCTTGCGGCC
ATTCTGGGCGATGATGGATACCTTCCAAAGGCGCTCGATGCAGTCCTGTATGTGCTTGAGCGCCCCACCA
CTATCGACCTCTGCCCCGATTTCCTTTGCCAGCGCCCGATAGCTACCTTTGACCACCATGGCATCAGCGG
TGACGGCCTCCCACTTGGGTTCCAGGAACAGCCGGAGCTGCCGTCCGCCTTCGGTCTTGGGTTCCGGGCC
AAGCACTAGGCCATTAGGCCCAGCCATGGCCACCAGCCCTTGCAGGATGCGCAGATCATCAGCGCCCAGC
GGCTCCGGGCCGCTGAACTCGATCCGCTTGCCGTCGCCGTAGTCATACGTCACGTCCAGCTTGCTGCGCT
TGCGCTCGCCCCGCTTGAGGGCACGGAACAGGCCGGGGGCCAGACAGTGCGCCGGGTCGTGTCGGACGTG
GCTGAGGCTGTGCTTGTTCTTAGGCTTCACCACGGGGCACCCCCTTGCTCTTGCGCTGCCTCTCCAGCAC
GGCGGGCTTGAGCACCCCGCCGTCATGCCGCCTGAACCACCGATCAGCGAACGGTGCGCCATAGTTGGCC
TTGCTCACACCGAAGCGGACGAAGAACCGGCGCTGGTCGTCGTCCACACCCCATTCCTCGGCCTCGGCGC
TGGTCATGCTCGACAGGTAGGACTGCCAGCGGATGTTATCGACCAGTACCGAGCTGCCCCGGCTGGCCTG
CTGCTGGTCGCCTGCGCCCATCATGGCCGCGCCCTTGCTGGCATGGTGCAGGAACACGATAGAGCACCCG
GTATCGGCGGCGATGGCCTCCATGCGACCGATGACCTGGGCCATGGGGCCGCTGGCGTTTTCTTCCTCGA
TGTGGAACCGGCGCAGCGTGTCCAGCACCATCAGGCGGCGGCCCTCGGCGGCGCGCTTGAGGCCGTCGAA
CCACTCCGGGGCCATGATGTTGGGCAGGCTGCCGATCAGCGGCTGGATCAGCAGGCCGTCAGCCACGGCT
TGCCGTTCCTCGGCGCTGAGGTGCGCCCCAAGGGCGTGCAGGCGGTGATGAATGGCGGTGGGCGGGTCTT
CGGCGGGCAGGTAGATCACCGGGCCGGTGGGCAGTTCGCCCACCTCCAGCAGATCCGGCCCGCCTGCAAT
CTGTGCGGCCAGTTGCAGGGCCAGCATGGATTTACCGGCACCACCGGGCGACACCAGCGCCCCGACCGTA
CCGGCCACCATGTTGGGCAAAACGTAGTCCAGCGGTGGCGGCGCTGCTGCGAACGCCTCCAGAATATTGA
TAGGCTTATGGGTAGCCATTGATTGCCTCCTTTGCAGGCAGTTGGTGGTTAGGCGCTGGCGGGGTCACTA
CCCCCGCCCTGCGCCGCTCTGAGTTCTTCCAGGCACTCGCGCAGCGCCTCGTATTCGTCGTCGGTCAGCC
AGAACTTGCGCTGACGCATCCCTTTGGCCTTCATGCGCTCGGCATATCGCGCTTGGCGTACAGCGTCAGG
GCTGGCCAGCAGGTCGCCGGTCTGCTTGTCCTTTTGGTCTTTCATATCAGTCACCGAGAAACTTGCCGGG
GCCGAAAGGCTTGTCTTCGCGGAACAAGGACAAGGTGCAGCCGTCAAGGTTAAGGCTGGCCATATCAGCG
ACTGAAAAGCGGCCAGCCTCGGCCTTGTTTGACGTATAACCAAAGCCACCGGGCAACCAATAGCCCTTGT
CACTTTTGATCAGGTAGACCGACCCTGAAGCGCTTTTTTCGTATTCCATAAAACCCCCTTCTGTGCGTGA
GTACTCATAGTATAACAGGCGTGAGTACCAACGCAAGCACTACATGCTGAAATCTGGCCCGCCCCTGTCC
ATGCCTCGCTGGCGGGGTGCCGGTGCCCGTGCCAGCTCGGCCCGCGCAAGCTGGACGCTGGGCAGACCCA
TGACCTTGCTGACGGTGCGCTCGATGTAATCCGCTTCGTGGCCGGGCTTGCGCTCTGCCAGCGCTGGGCT
GGCCTCGGCCATGGCCTTGCCGATTTCCTCGGCACTGCGGCCCCGGCTGGCCAGCTTCTGCGCGGCGATA
AAGTCGCACTTGCTGAGGTCATCACCGAAGCGCTTGACCAGCCCGGCCATCTCGCTGCGGTACTCGTCCA
GCGCCGTGCGCCGGTGGCGGCTAAGCTGCCGCTCGGACAGTTCGAGGCTGGCCAGCCTGCGGGCCTTCTC
CTGCTGCCGCTGGGCCTGCTCGATCTGCTGGCCAGCCTGCTGCACCAGCGCCGGGCCAGCGGTGGCGGTC
TTGCCCTTGGATTCACGCAGCAGCACCCACGGCTGATAACCGGCGCGGGTGGTGTGCTTGTCCTTGCGGT
TGGTGAAGCCCGCCAAGCGGCCATAGTGGCGGCTGTCGGCGCTGGCCGGGTCGGCGTCGTACTCGCTGGC
CAGCGTCCGGGCAATCTGCCCCCGAAGTTCACCGCCTGCGGCGTCGGCCACCTTGACCCATGCCTGATAG
TTCTTCGGGCTGGTTTCCACTACCAGGGCAGGCTCCCGGCCCTCGGCTTTCATGTCATCCAGGTCAAACT
CGCTGAGGTCGTCCACCAGCACCAGACCATGCCGCTCCTGCTCGGCGGGCCTGATATACACGTCATTGCC
CTGGGCATTCATCCGCTTGAGCCATGGCGTGTTCTGGAGCACTTCGGCGGCTGACCATTCCCGGTTCATC
ATCTGGCCGGTGGTGGCGTCCCTGACGCCGATATCGAAGCGCTCACAGCCCATGGCCTTGAGCTGTCGGC
CTATGGCCTGCAAAGTCCTGTCGTTCTTCATCGGGCCACCAAGCGCAGCCAGATCGAGCCGTCCTCGGTT
GTCAGTGGCGTCAGGTCGAGCAAGAGCAACGATGCGATCAGCAGCACCACCGTAGGCATCATGGAAGCCA
GCATCACGGTTAGCCATAGCTTCCAGTGCCACCCCCGCGACGCGCTCCGGGCGCTCTGCGCGGCGCTGCT
CACCTCGGCGGCTACCTCCCGCAACTCTTTGGCCAGCTCCACCCATGCCGCCCCTGTCTGGCGCTGGGCT
TTCAGCCACTCCGCCGCCTGCGCCTCGCTGGCCTGCTGGGTCTGGCTCATGACCTGCCGGGCTTCGTCGG
CCAGTGTCGCCATGCTCTGGGCCAGCGGTTCGATCTGCTCCGCTAACTCGTTGATGCCTCTGGATTTCTT
CACTCTGTCGATTGCGTTCATGGTCTATTGCCTCCCGGTATTCCTGTAAGTCGATGATCTGGGCGTTGGC
GGTGTCGATGTTCAGGGCCACGTCTGCCCGGTCGGTGCGGATGCCCCGGCCTTCCATCTCCACCACGTTC
GGCCCCAGGTGAACACCGGGCAGGCGCTCGATGCCCTGCGCCTCAAGTGTTCTGTGGTCAATGCGGGCGT
CGTGGCCTGCCCGCTCTAATGCCCGGTTGGCATGGTCGGCCCATGCCTCGCGGGTCTGCTCAAGCCATGC
CTTGGGCTTGAGCGCTTCGGTCTTCTGTGCCCCGCCCTTCTCCGGGGTCTTGCCGTTGTACCGCTTGAAC
CACTGAGCGGCGGGCCGCTCGATGCCGTCATTGATCCGCTCGGAGATCATCAGGTGGCAGTGCGGGTTCT
CGCCGCCACCGGCATGGATGGCCAGCGTATACGGCAGGCGCTCGGCACCGGTCAGGTGCTGGGCGAACTC
GGACGCCAGCGCCTTCTGCTGGTCGAGGGTCAGCTCGACCGGCAGGGCAAATTCGACCTCCTTGAACAGC
CGCCCATTGGCGCGTTCATACAGGTCGGCAGCATCCCAGTAGTCGGCGGGCCGCTCGACGAACTCCGGCA
TGTGCCCGGATTCGGCGTGCAAGACTTCATCCATGTCGCGGGCATACTTGCCTTCGCGCTGGATGAAGTC
GGCCTTGGCCCTGGCCGATTGGCCGCCCGACCTGCTGCCGGTTTTCGCCGTAAGGTGATAAATCGCCATG
CTGCCTCGCTGTTGCTTTTGCTTTTCGGCTCCATGCAATGGCCCTCGGAGAGCGCACCGCCCGAAGGGTG
GCCGTTAGGCCAGTTTCTCGAAGAGAAACCGGTAAGTGCGCCCTCCCCTACAAAGTAGGGTCGGGATTGC
CGCCGCTGTGCCTCCATGATAGCCTACGAGACAGCACATTAACAATGGGGTGTCAAGATGGTTAAGGGGA
GCAACAAGGCGGCGGATCGGCTGGCCAAGCTCGAAGAACAACGAGCGCGAATCAATGCCGAAATTCAGCG
GGTGCGGGCAAGGGAACAGCAGCAAGAGCGCAAGAACGAAACAAGGCGCAAGGTGCTGGTGGGGGCCATG
ATTTTGGCCAAGGTGAACAGCAGCGAGTGGCCGGAGGATCGGCTCATGGCGGCAATGGATGCGTACCTTG
AACGCGACCACGACCGCGCCTTGTTCGGTCTGCCGCCACGCCAGAAGGATGAGCCGGGCTGAATGATCGA
CCGAGACAGGCCCTGCGGGGCTGCACACGCGCCCCCACCCTTCGGGTAGGGGGAAAGGCCGCTAAAGCGG
CTAAAAGCGCTCCAGCGTATTTCTGCGGGGTTTGGTGTGGGGTTTAGCGGGCTTTGCCCGCCTTTCCCCC
TGCCGCGCAGCGGTGGGGCGGTGTGTAGCCTAGCGCAGCGAATAGACCAGCTATCCGGCCTCTGGCCGGG
CATATTGGGCAAGGGCAGCAGCGCCCCACAAGGGCGCTGATAACCGCGCCTAGTGGATTATTCTTAGATA
ATCATGGATGGATTTTTCCAACACCCCGCCAGCCCCCGCCCCTGCTGGGTTTGCAGGTTTGGGGGCGTGA
CAGTTATTGCAGGGGTTCGTGACAGTTATTGCAGGGGGGCGTGACAGTTATTGCAGGGGTTCGTGACAGT
TAGTACGGGAGTGACGGGCACTGGCTGGCAATGTCTAGCAACGGCAGGCATTTCGGCTGAGGGTAAAAGA
ACTTTCCGCTAAGCGATAGACTGTATGTAAACACAGTATTGCAAGGACGCGGAACATGCCTCATGTGGCG
GCCCTCGCGAGAATTAATTCAGATAAAAAAAATCCTTAGCTTTCGCTAAGGATGATTTCTAGCGATGACC
CTGCTGATTGGTTCGCTGACCGTAGACTGGTTGGCTTGGTTTCATCAGCCATCCGCTTGCCCTCATCTGT
TACGCCGGCGGTAGCCGGCCAGCCTCGCAGAGCAGGATTCCCGTTGAGCACCGCCAGGTGCGAATAAGGG
ACAGTGAAGAAGGAACACCCGCTCGCGGGTGGGCCTACTTCACCTATCCTGCCCGGCTGACGCCGTTGGA
TACACCAAGGAAAGTCTACACGAACCCTTTGGCAAAATCCTGTATATCGTGCGACATCGCGCGCGCGCGC
GCGGATGCTAGCGGCGCGCCAAAAAAAAGCCCGCTCATTA
Features (pLannotate 1.2.2; 19 found; start..end, strand, type, name):
     19..813     -  CDS            KanR: aminoglycoside phosphotransferase; aphA-3; confers resistance to kanamycin
    820..876     -  CDS            GmR (fragment): gentamycin acetyltransferase; aacC1; confers resistance to gentamycin
   1052..1075    -  promoter       Pc promoter (fragment): intI1 (promoter lies within the coding sequence); class 1 integron promoter
   1055..1198    -  CDS            YPR2_ECOLX (fragment): Protein predicted: Swiss-Prot protein existence level 4. From Escherichia coli.
   1475..1494    +  misc_feature   BioBrick prefix: BioBrick prefix for parts that start with "ATG"
   6303..6323    -  CDS            7xHis: 6xHis affinity tag
  13054..13081   +  terminator     T7Te terminator: phage T7 early transcription terminator
  13213..13240   +  terminator     rrnB T2 terminator: transcription terminator T2 from the E. coli rrnB gene
  13355..13395   +  CDS            lacI (fragment): lac repressor; lacI; The lac repressor binds to the lac operator to inhibit transcription in E. coli. This inhibition can be relieved by adding lactose or isopropyl-β-D-thiogalactopyranoside (IPTG).
  13672..14523   -  CDS            RSF1010 RepC (fragment): replication protein C of the broad-host-range plasmid RSF1010 (Scholz et al., 1989); repC
  14510..15349   -  CDS            RSF1010 RepA: replication protein A of the broad-host-range plasmid RSF1010 (Scholz et al., 1989); repA
  15341..15415   -  ncRNA          Plasmid R1162: Accession: RF00043 - R1162-like plasmid antisense RNA
  15863..17989   -  CDS            mobA: MOBA2_ECOLX - Also known as repB. Experimental evidence at protein level: Swiss-Prot protein existence level 1. Part of the relaxosome complex that is responsible for plasmid transfer during conjugation. Locally unwinds DNA and catalyzes the cleavage of one of the DNA strands at oriT. The cleaved strand is then transferred through the dedicated type IV secretion apparatus. MobA remains covalently linked at the 5' end of the strand, and once in the recipient cell, it probably catalyzes the rejoining of the two ends of the strand, re-forming the circular plasmid DNA. The primase activity of MobA
  18070..18157   -  oriT           RSF1010 oriT: origin of transfer of the broad-host-range plasmid RSF1010 (Scholz et al., 1989)
  18188..18469   +  CDS            mobC: MOBC_ECOLX - Protein predicted: Swiss-Prot protein existence level 4. This protein is essential to promote the specific transfer of the plasmid in the presence of conjugative plasmids. From Escherichia coli.
  18499..18893   +  rep_origin     RSF1010 oriV: replication origin of the broad-host-range plasmid RSF1010; requires the RSF1010 RepA/B/C proteins for replication (Scholz et al., 1989)
  19058..19099   -  terminator     bacterial terminator: putative bacterial transcription terminator
  19137..19162   -  CDS            traJ (fragment): oriT-recognizing protein; traJ
  19195..19304   -  oriT           oriT: incP origin of transfer
