[The description below was written by a language model from this plasmid's Addgene catalogue record and pLannotate feature annotations shown in this document.]
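Description:
pXD80EN16-HcdhA(cHis8)BC-partial cluster(ElA2) is a roughly 19.4 kb, low-copy bacterial expression plasmid built on the pXD68Kan2 backbone. It carries part of the hydrocaffeic acid dehydroxylase (Hcdh) gene cluster from Eggerthella lenta A2 for expression in the gut actinobacterium Gordonibacter urolithinfaciens DSM 27213. The backbone is a broad-host-range RSF1010-type replicon. The feature table shows oriV together with the repA and repC replication genes (repC annotated as a fragment) and the R1162-like antisense RNA. It also shows the mobilisation functions mobA (which also supplies the RepB primase), mobC and the RSF1010 oriT. A second, IncP-type oriT with a traJ fragment is also present. These elements allow the plasmid to be maintained in E. coli for cloning and would allow conjugative mobilisation into other bacteria. Selection is by kanamycin through an aphA-3 aminoglycoside phosphotransferase, which sits next to remnants of a gentamicin resistance gene and a class 1 integron Pc promoter fragment.

The insert occupies the large, mostly unannotated region between a BioBrick prefix and the T7Te and rrnB T2 terminators. The only feature detected within it is a polyhistidine tag on the reverse strand, consistent with the recorded C-terminal His8 tag, which the plasmid name assigns to HcdhA. The name also indicates that the HcdhB and HcdhC genes are included, but the individual genes are not annotated. The record does not state which promoter drives the cluster. The depositor describes this partial cluster as inactive, which suggests it serves as a comparison construct for defining which cluster genes are needed for dehydroxylase activity in studies of gut bacterial polyphenol metabolism.
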