Addgene plasmid #225328: pXD80EN16-HcdhA(cHis8)BC-partial cluster(ElA2)
Purpose: Expresses Eggerthella lenta A2 Hcdh partial gene cluster (inactive) in Gordonibacter urolithinfaciens DSM 27213
Depositing lab: Emily Balskus. Depositing organization: Harvard University. Publication: Enantiocomplementary Gut Bacterial Enzymes Metabolize Dietary Polyphenols. Dong X, Bae M, Le C, Aguilar Ramos MA, Balskus EP. J Am Chem Soc. 2025 Mar 5;147(9):7231-7244. doi: 10.1021/jacs.4c09892. Epub 2025 Feb 24. PubMed 39993729.
Backbone
  Vector backbone: pXD68Kan2
  Vector type: Bacterial Expression
Growth in bacteria
  Bacterial resistance: Kanamycin, 50 μg/mL
  Growth temperature: 37°C
  Growth strain: DH5alpha
  Copy number: Low Copy
Gene/Insert
  Gene/Insert name: Hcdh partial gene cluster (alt names: E. lenta hydrocaffeic acid dehydroxylase; Elen_3031)
  Species: Eggerthella lenta
  Tag / fusion protein: His8 (C terminal on insert)
Terms and licenses: Academic/Nonprofit Terms; Industry Terms: Not Available to Industry
How to cite: pXD80EN16-HcdhA(cHis8)BC-partial cluster(ElA2) was a gift from Emily Balskus (Addgene plasmid # 225328 ; http://n2t.net/addgene:225328 ; RRID:Addgene_225328)
